Addgene plasmid #83386: His8:MBP-tev-Leu-eK-Flv
Purpose: bacterial expression vector pVP16 containing a derivative of E. coli lacZ fused with E. coli flavin binding protein MioC to be used in N-end rule in vitro ubiquitination studies
Depositing lab: Nico Dissmeyer. Depositing organization: Leibniz Institute of Plant Biochemistry (IPB).
Backbone
  Vector backbone: pVP16
  Vector type: Bacterial Expression, Synthetic Biology
Growth in bacteria
  Bacterial resistance: Ampicillin, 100 μg/mL
  Growth temperature: 37°C
  Growth strain: BL21
  Copy number: High Copy
Gene/Insert
  Gene/Insert name: flavin binding protein MioC
  Species: E. coli
  Insert size (bp): 450
  GenBank ID: WP_080028772.1
  Tag / fusion protein: 8xHis (N terminal on backbone); MBP (N terminal on backbone); 3xHA (N terminal on backbone)
  Cloning method: Gateway Cloning
  Sequencing primers: 5′ gatgtccgctttctggtatgc; 3′ GTTCTGAGGTCATTACTGG
Terms and licenses: Academic/Nonprofit Terms; Industry Terms: Not Available to Industry
How to cite: His8:MBP-tev-Leu-eK-Flv was a gift from Nico Dissmeyer (Addgene plasmid # 83386 ; http://n2t.net/addgene:83386 ; RRID:Addgene_83386)
