[The description below was written by a language model from this plasmid's Addgene catalogue record and pLannotate feature annotations shown in this document.]
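Description:
His8:MBP-tev-Leu-eK-Flv is a bacterial expression plasmid built on the pVP16 backbone by Gateway cloning, intended for producing an artificial N-end rule substrate in E. coli (BL21 is the listed strain). It replicates from a ColE1/pMB1-type origin, listed as high copy; only a fragment of rop is annotated, alongside the pBR322 bom region. Selection is with ampicillin via β-lactamase. The feature table also shows a cat gene with a partial cat promoter downstream of the expression cassette, although chloramphenicol is not listed as a selection in the catalogue entry. A full lacI gene driven by the lacIq promoter supplies repressor in cis.

Expression is driven by a phage T5 promoter with lac operator sequences, making it IPTG-inducible, and is terminated by the lambda t0 terminator, with rrnB T1 following cat. The encoded fusion begins with the backbone-derived 8xHis tag (listed in the catalogue but not separately annotated) and a cytosolic, signal-sequence-free maltose binding protein for solubility and affinity purification. Between the attB1 and attB2 sites lie a TEV protease recognition region, a short segment annotated as a lacI fragment, a 3xHA epitope tag, and the E. coli flavin binding protein MioC. That short segment presumably corresponds to the "eK" linker in the name, which the catalogue describes as a lacZ derivative, so the two sources differ on its origin. The construct name suggests that TEV cleavage removes the His8-MBP portion and exposes leucine as the new N-terminal residue, yielding a substrate with a defined destabilizing N-terminus. HA detection and the flavin-binding moiety would then serve as readouts. The stated purpose is in vitro ubiquitination studies of the N-end rule pathway.
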