Features (pLannotate 1.2.2; 22 found; start..end, strand, type, name):
    898..975     -  promoter       lacIq promoter: lacI (mutant); In the lacIq allele, a single base change in the promoter boosts expression of the lacI gene about 10-fold.
   1024..1065    +  CDS            rop (fragment): Rop protein, which maintains plasmids at low copy number; rop
   1167..1307    +  misc_feature   bom: basis of mobility region from pBR322
   1493..2081    -  rep_origin     ori: high-copy-number ColE1/pMB1/pBR322/pUC origin of replication
   2252..3112    -  CDS            AmpR: β-lactamase; bla; confers resistance to ampicillin, carbenicillin, and related antibiotics
   3113..3217    -  promoter       AmpR promoter: bla
   3327..3371    +  promoter       T5 promoter: bacteriophage T5 promoter for E. coli RNA polymerase, with embedded lac operator
   3379..3395    +  protein_bind   lac operator: The lac repressor binds to the lac operator to inhibit transcription in E. coli. This inhibition can be relieved by adding lactose or isopropyl-β-D-thiogalactopyranoside (IPTG). lac repressor encoded by lacI
   3465..4562    +  CDS            MBP: maltose binding protein from E. coli; malE (mutated); This version of the gene does not encode a signal sequence, so MBP will remain in the cytosol.
   4632..4656    +  protein_bind   attB1: mutant version of attB; recombination site for the Gateway® BP reaction BP Clonase™
   4659..4676    +  CDS            capTEV™ (fragment): composite tag for in vivo biotinylation, TEV protease cleavage, and 6xHis tagging
   4697..4790    +  CDS            lacI (fragment): lac repressor; lacI; The lac repressor binds to the lac operator to inhibit transcription in E. coli. This inhibition can be relieved by adding lactose or isopropyl-β-D-thiogalactopyranoside (IPTG).
   4803..4892    +  CDS            3xHA: three tandem HA epitope tags
   4899..5336    +  CDS            mioC: MIOC_ECOLI - Also known as yieB. Experimental evidence at protein level: Swiss-Prot protein existence level 1. Probable electron transporter required for biotin synthase activity. From Escherichia coli (strain K12).
   5344..5368    -  protein_bind   attB2: mutant version of attB; recombination site for the Gateway® BP reaction BP Clonase™
   5436..5530    +  terminator     lambda t0 terminator: transcription terminator from phage lambda
   5545..5573    +  promoter       cat promoter (fragment): promoter of the E. coli cat gene encoding chloramphenicol acetyltransferase
   5574..6230    +  CDS            cat: CAT_ECOLX - Experimental evidence at protein level: Swiss-Prot protein existence level 1. This enzyme is an effector of chloramphenicol resistance in bacteria. From Escherichia coli. This protein is used as a marker in many commonly used cloning vectors, such as pACYC184.
   6298..6384    +  terminator     rrnB T1 terminator: Escherichia coli rrnB; transcription terminator T1 from the E. coli rrnB gene
   6407..6424    -  promoter       tet promoter (fragment): E. coli promoter for tetracycline efflux protein gene
   6443..6464    -  protein_bind   CAP binding site: CAP binding activates transcription in the presence of cAMP. E. coli catabolite activator protein
   6477..897     -  CDS            lacI (across the origin): lac repressor; lacI; The lac repressor binds to the lac operator to inhibit transcription in E. coli. This inhibition can be relieved by adding lactose or isopropyl-β-D-thiogalactopyranoside (IPTG).
>Addgene plasmid #83386 | His8:MBP-tev-Leu-eK-Flv | addgene full sequence | sequence record 175060 | Addgene NGS Result
GGTTTGCCCCAGCAGGCGAAAATCCTGTTTGATGGTGGTTAACGGCGGGATATAACATGAGCTGTCTTCG
GTATCGTCGTATCCCACTACCGAGATATCCGCACCAACGCGCAGCCCGGACTCGGTAATGGCGCGCATTG
CGCCCAGCGCCATCTGATCGTTGGCAACCAGCATCGCAGTGGGAACGATGCCCTCATTCAGCATTTGCAT
GGTTTGTTGAAAACCGGACATGGCACTCCAGTCGCCTTCCCGTTCCGCTATCGGCTGAATTTGATTGCGA
GTGAGATATTTATGCCAGCCAGCCAGACGCAGACGCGCCGAGACAGAACTTAATGGGCCCGCTAACAGCG
CGATTTGCTGGTGACCCAATGCGACCAGATGCTCCACGCCCAGTCGCGTACCGTCTTCATGGGAGAAAAT
AATACTGTTGATGGGTGTCTGGTCAGAGACATCAAGAAATAACGCCGGAACATTAGTGCAGGCAGCTTCC
ACAGCAATGGCATCCTGGTCATCCAGCGGATAGTTAATGATCAGCCCACTGACGCGTTGCGCGAGAAGAT
TGTGCACCGCCGCTTTACAGGCTTCGACGCCGCTTCGTTCTACCATCGACACCACCACGCTGGCACCCAG
TTGATCGGCGCGAGATTTAATCGCCGCGACAATTTGCGACGGCGCGTGCAGGGCCAGACTGGAGGTGGCA
ACGCCAATCAGCAACGACTGTTTGCCCGCCAGTTGTTGTGCCACGCGGTTGGGAATGTAATTCAGCTCCG
CCATCGCCGCTTCCACTTTTTCCCGCGTTTTCGCAGAAACGTGGCTGGCCTGGTTCACCACGCGGGAAAC
GGTCTGATAAGAGACACCGGCATACTCTGCGACATCGTATAACGTTACTGGTTTCACATTCACCACCCTG
AATTGACTCTCTTCCGGGCGCTATCATGCCATACCGCGAAAGGTTTTGCACCATTCGATGGTGTCGGAAT
TTCGGGCAGCGTTGGGTCCTGGCCACGGGTGCGCATGATCTAGAGCTGCCTCGCGCGTTTCGGTGATGAC
GGTGAAAACCTCTGACACATGCAGCTCCCGGAGACGGTCACAGCTTGTCTGTAAGCGGATGCCGGGAGCA
GACAAGCCCGTCAGGGCGCGTCAGCGGGTGTTGGCGGGTGTCGGGGCGCAGCCATGACCCAGTCACGTAG
CGATAGCGGAGTGTATACTGGCTTAACTATGCGGCATCAGAGCAGATTGTACTGAGAGTGCACCATATGC
GGTGTGAAATACCGCACAGATGCGTAAGGAGAAAATACCGCATCAGGCGCTCTTCCGCTTCCTCGCTCAC
TGACTCGCTGCGCTCGGTCGTTCGGCTGCGGCGAGCGGTATCAGCTCACTCAAAGGCGGTAATACGGTTA
TCCACAGAATCAGGGGATAACGCAGGAAAGAACATGTGAGCAAAAGGCCAGCAAAAGGCCAGGAACCGTA
AAAAGGCCGCGTTGCTGGCGTTTTTCCATAGGCTCCGCCCCCCTGACGAGCATCACAAAAATCGACGCTC
AAGTCAGAGGTGGCGAAACCCGACAGGACTATAAAGATACCAGGCGTTTCCCCCTGGAAGCTCCCTCGTG
CGCTCTCCTGTTCCGACCCTGCCGCTTACCGGATACCTGTCCGCCTTTCTCCCTTCGGGAAGCGTGGCGC
TTTCTCATAGCTCACGCTGTAGGTATCTCAGTTCGGTGTAGGTCGTTCGCTCCAAGCTGGGCTGTGTGCA
CGAACCCCCCGTTCAGCCCGACCGCTGCGCCTTATCCGGTAACTATCGTCTTGAGTCCAACCCGGTAAGA
CACGACTTATCGCCACTGGCAGCAGCCACTGGTAACAGGATTAGCAGAGCGAGGTATGTAGGCGGTGCTA
CAGAGTTCTTGAAGTGGTGGCCTAACTACGGCTACACTAGAAGGACAGTATTTGGTATCTGCGCTCTGCT
GAAGCCAGTTACCTTCGGAAAAAGAGTTGGTAGCTCTTGATCCGGCAAACAAACCACCGCTGGTAGCGGT
GGTTTTTTTGTTTGCAAGCAGCAGATTACGCGCAGAAAAAAAGGATCTCAAGAAGATCCTTTGATCTTTT
CTACGGGGTCTGACGCTCAGTGGAACGAAAACTCACGTTAAGGGATTTTGGTCATGAGATTATCAAAAAG
GATCTTCACCTAGATCCTTTTAAATTAAAAATGAAGTTTTAAATCAATCTAAAGTATATATGAGTAAACT
TGGTCTGACAGTTACCAATGCTTAATCAGTGAGGCACCTATCTCAGCGATCTGTCTATTTCGTTCATCCA
TAGTTGCCTGACTCCCCGTCGTGTAGATAACTACGATACGGGAGGGCTTACCATCTGGCCCCAGTGCTGC
AATGATACCGCGAGACCCACGCTCACCGGCTCCAGATTTATCAGCAATAAACCAGCCAGCCGGAAGGGCC
GAGCGCAGAAGTGGTCCTGCAACTTTATCCGCCTCCATCCAGTCTATTAATTGTTGCCGGGAAGCTAGAG
TAAGTAGTTCGCCAGTTAATAGTTTGCGCAACGTTGTTGCCATTGCTACAGGCATCGTGGTGTCACGCTC
GTCGTTTGGTATGGCTTCATTCAGCTCCGGTTCCCAACGATCAAGGCGAGTTACATGATCCCCCATGTTG
TGCAAAAAAGCGGTTAGCTCCTTCGGTCCTCCGATCGTTGTCAGAAGTAAGTTGGCCGCAGTGTTATCAC
TCATGGTTATGGCAGCACTGCATAATTCTCTTACTGTCATGCCATCCGTAAGATGCTTTTCTGTGACTGG
TGAGTACTCAACCAAGTCATTCTGAGAATAGTGTATGCGGCGACCGAGTTGCTCTTGCCCGGCGTCAATA
CGGGATAATACCGCGCCACATAGCAGAACTTTAAAAGTGCTCATCATTGGAAAACGTTCTTCGGGGCGAA
AACTCTCAAGGATCTTACCGCTGTTGAGATCCAGTTCGATGTAACCCACTCGTGCACCCAACTGATCTTC
AGCATCTTTTACTTTCACCAGCGTTTCTGGGTGAGCAAAAACAGGAAGGCAAAATGCCGCAAAAAAGGGA
ATAAGGGCGACACGGAAATGTTGAATACTCATACTCTTCCTTTTTCAATATTATTGAAGCATTTATCAGG
GTTATTGTCTCATGAGCGGATACATATTTGAATGTATTTAGAAAAATAAACAAATAGGGGTTCCGCGCAC
ATTTCCCCGAAAAGTGCCACCTGACGTCTAAGAAACCATTATTATCATGACATTAACCTATAAAAATAGG
CGTATCACGAGGCCCTTTCGTCTTCACCTCGAGAAATCATAAAAAATTTATTTGCTTTGTGAGCGGATAA
CAATTATAATAGATTCAATTGTGAGCGGATAACAATTTCACACAGAATTCATTAAAGAGGAGAAATTAAC
CATGGGACATCACCATCATCACCATCACCATTCAAAAATCGAAGAAGGTAAACTGGTAATCTGGATTAAC
GGCGATAAAGGCTATAACGGTCTCGCTGAAGTCGGTAAGAAATTCGAGAAAGATACCGGAATTAAAGTCA
CCGTTGAGCATCCGGATAAACTGGAAGAGAAATTCCCACAGGTTGCGGCAACTGGCGATGGCCCTGACAT
TATCTTCTGGGCACACGACCGCTTTGGTGGCTACGCTCAATCTGGCCTGTTGGCTGAAATCACCCCGGAC
AAAGCGTTCCAGGACAAGCTGTATCCGTTTACCTGGGATGCCGTACGTTACAACGGCAAGCTGATTGCTT
ACCCGATCGCTGTTGAAGCGTTATCGCTGATTTATAACAAAGATCTGCTGCCGAACCCGCCAAAAACCTG
GGAAGAGATCCCGGCGCTGGATAAAGAACTGAAAGCGAAAGGTAAGAGCGCGCTGATGTTCAACCTGCAA
GAACCGTACTTCACCTGGCCGCTGATTGCTGCTGACGGGGGTTATGCGTTCAAGTATGAAAACGGCAAGT
ACGACATTAAAGACGTGGGCGTGGATAACGCTGGCGCGAAAGCGGGTCTGACCTTCCTGGTTGACCTGAT
TAAAAACAAACACATGAATGCAGACACCGATTACTCCATCGCAGAAGCTGCCTTTAATAAAGGCGAAACA
GCGATGACCATCAACGGCCCGTGGGCATGGTCCAACATCGACACCAGCAAAGTGAATTATGGTGTAACGG
TACTGCCGACCTTCAAGGGTCAACCATCCAAACCGTTCGTTGGCGTGCTGAGCGCAGGTATTAACGCCGC
CAGTCCGAACAAAGAGCTGGCAAAAGAGTTCCTCGAAAACTATCTGCTGACTGATGAAGGTCTGGAAGCG
GTTAATAAAGACAAACCGCTGGGTGCCGTAGCGCTGAAGTCTTACGAGGAAGAGTTGGCGAAAGATCCAC
GTATTGCCGCCACTATGGAAAACGCCCAGAAAGGTGAAATCATGCCGAACATCCCGCAGATGTCCGCTTT
CTGGTATGCCGTGCGTACTGCGGTGATCAACGCCGCCAGCGGTCGTCAGACTGTCGATGAAGCCCTGAAA
GACGCGCAGACTAATTCGAGCTCGAACAACAACAACAATAACAATAACAACAACCTCGGGATCGACGAAA
ACCTGTACCTCACAAGTTTGTACAAAAAAGCAGGCTTAGAGAATCTTTATTTTCAGTTGCACGGATCTGG
AGCTTGGCTGTTGCCCGTCTCACTGGTGAAAAGAAAAACCACCCTGGCGCCCAATACGCAAACCGCCTCT
CCCCGCGCGTTGGCCGATTCATTAATGCAGGGAATGGGATCCTACCCATACGATGTTCCTGACTATGCGG
GCTATCCCTATGACGTCCCGGACTATGCAGGATCCTATCCATACGACGTTCCAGATTACGCTGGTGCTGC
AGATATCACTCTTATCAGCGGCAGCACCCTCGGCGGTGCCGAATATGTAGCAGAACACCTGGCTGAAAAG
CTGGAAGAGGCGGGTTTTACCACCGAAACGCTGCACGGTCCGCTGTTGGAAGATTTATCTGCCTCGGGGA
TCTGGCTGATTATCAGCTCCACCCACGGTGCCGGAGATATTCCGGACAACCTTTCTCCTTTCTATGAAGC
ATTGCAGGAACAGAAGCCCGATCTTTCTGCGGTCCGCTTTGGCGCAATCGGTATTGGTAGTCGTGAATAT
GACACCTTTTGTGGGGCTATCGATAAACTCGAGGCAGAACTCAAAGATTCCGGTGCAAAACAGACAGGCG
AAACACTGAAGATCAACATTCTTGATCACGACATTCCGGAAGATCCGGCAGAAGAATGGCTGGGATCGTG
GATTAATTTACTCAAATAATGATACCCAGCTTTCTTGTACAAAGTGGTGATGGCGCGCCTGTAGGACGTC
GACGGTACCATCGATACGCGTTCGAAGCTTAATTAGCTGAGCTTGGACTCCTGTTGATAGATCCAGTAAT
GACCTCAGAACTCCATCTGGATTTGTTCAGAACGCTCGGTTGCCGCCGGGCGTTTTTTATTGGTGAGAAT
CCAAGCTAGCTTGGCGAGATTTTCAGGAGCTAAGGAAGCTAAAATGGAGAAAAAAATCACTGGATATACC
ACCGTTGATATATCCCAATGGCATCGTAAAGAACATTTTGAGGCATTTCAGTCAGTTGCTCAATGTACCT
ATAACCAGACCGTTCAGCTGGATATTACGGCCTTTTTAAAGACCGTAAAGAAAAATAAGCACAAGTTTTA
TCCGGCCTTTATTCACATTCTTGCCCGCCTGATGAATGCTCATCCGGAATTTCGTATGGCAATGAAAGAC
GGTGAGCTGGTGATATGGGATAGTGTTCACCCTTGTTACACCGTTTTCCATGAGCAAACTGAAACGTTTT
CATCGCTCTGGAGTGAATACCACGACGATTTCCGGCAGTTTCTACACATATATTCGCAAGATGTGGCGTG
TTACGGTGAAAACCTGGCCTATTTCCCTAAAGGGTTTATTGAGAATATGTTTTTCGTCTCAGCCAATCCC
TGGGTGAGTTTCACCAGTTTTGATTTAAACGTGGCCAATATGGACAACTTCTTCGCCCCCGTTTTCACCA
TGGGCAAATATTATACGCAAGGCGACAAGGTGCTGATGCCGCTGGCGATTCAGGTTCATCATGCCGTTTG
TGATGGCTTCCATGTCGGCAGAATGCTTAATGAATTACAACAGTACTGCGATGAGTGGCAGGGCGGGGCG
TAATTTTTTTAAGGCAGTTATTGGTGCCCTTAAACGCCTGGGGTAATGACTCTCTAGCTTGAGGCATCAA
ATAAAACGAAAGGCTCAGTCGAAAGACTGGGCCTTTCGTTTTATCTGTTGTTTGTCGGTGAACGCTCTCC
TGAGTAGGACAAATCCGCCCTCTAGATTACGTGCAGTCGATGATAAGCTGTCAAACATGAGAATTGTGCC
TAATGAGTGAGCTAACTTACATTAATTGCGTTGCGCTCACTGCCCGCTTTCCAGTCGGGAAACCTGTCGT
GCCAGCTGCATTAATGAATCGGCCAACGCGCGGGGAGAGGCGGTTTGCGTATTGGGCGCCAGGGTGGTTT
TTCTTTTCACCAGTGAGACGGGCAACAGCTGATTGCCCTTCACCGCCTGGCCCTGAGAGAGTTGCAGCAA
GCGGTCCACGCT
